>Addgene plasmid #213005 | pBOBI N-HA AXIN1 delta PHGDH (delta 321-340) | addgene full sequence | sequence record 424321 | Addgene NGS Result
TCAATGGGTGGAGTATTTACGGTAAACTGCCCACTTGGCAGTACATCAAGTGTATCATATGCCAAGTACG
CCCCCTATTGACGTCAATGACGGTAAATGGCCCGCCTGGCATTATGCCCAGTACATGACCTTATGGGACT
TTCCTACTTGGCAGTACATCTACGTATTAGTCATCGCTATTACCATGGTGATGCGGTTTTGGCAGTACAT
CAATGGGCGTGGATAGCGGTTTGACTCACGGGGATTTCCAAGTCTCCACCCCATTGACGTCAATGGGAGT
TTGTTTTGGCACCAAAATCAACGGGACTTTCCAAAATGTCGTAACAACTCCGCCCCATTGACGCAAATGG
GCGGTAGGCGTGTACGGTGGGAGGTCTATATAAGCAGCGCGTTTTGCCTGTACTGGGTCTCTCTGGTTAG
ACCAGATCTGAGCCTGGGAGCTCTCTGGCTAACTAGGGAACCCACTGCTTAAGCCTCAATAAAGCTTGCC
TTGAGTGCTTCAAGTAGTGTGTGCCCGTCTGTTGTGTGACTCTGGTAACTAGAGATCCCTCAGACCCTTT
TAGTCAGTGTGGAAAATCTCTAGCAGTGGCGCCCGAACAGGGACTTGAAAGCGAAAGGGAAACCAGAGGA
GCTCTCTCGACGCAGGACTCGGCTTGCTGAAGCGCGCACGGCAAGAGGCGAGGGGCGGCGACTGGTGAGT
ACGCCAAAAATTTTGACTAGCGGAGGCTAGAAGGAGAGAGATGGGTGCGAGAGCGTCAGTATTAAGCGGG
GGAGAATTAGATCGCGATGGGAAAAAATTCGGTTAAGGCCAGGGGGAAAGAAAAAATATAAATTAAAACA
TATAGTATGGGCAAGCAGGGAGCTAGAACGATTCGCAGTTAATCCTGGCCTGTTAGAAACATCAGAAGGC
TGTAGACAAATACTGGGACAGCTACAACCATCCCTTCAGACAGGATCAGAAGAACTTAGATCATTATATA
ATACAGTAGCAACCCTCTATTGTGTGCATCAAAGGATAGAGATAAAAGACACCAAGGAAGCTTTAGACAA
GATAGAGGAAGAGCAAAACAAAAGTAAGACCACCGCACAGCAAGCGGCCGCTGATCTTCAGACCTGGAGG
AGGAGATATGAGGGACAATTGGAGAAGTGAATTATATAAATATAAAGTAGTAAAAATTGAACCATTAGGA
GTAGCACCCACCAAGGCAAAGAGAAGAGTGGTGCAGAGAGAAAAAAGAGCAGTGGGAATAGGAGCTTTGT
TCCTTGGGTTCTTGGGAGCAGCAGGAAGCACTATGGGCGCAGCGTCAATGACGCTGACGGTACAGGCCAG
ACAATTATTGTCTGGTATAGTGCAGCAGCAGAACAATTTGCTGAGGGCTATTGAGGCGCAACAGCATCTG
TTGCAACTCACAGTCTGGGGCATCAAGCAGCTCCAGGCAAGAATCCTGGCTGTGGAAAGATACCTAAAGG
ATCAACAGCTCCTGGGGATTTGGGGTTGCTCTGGAAAACTCATTTGCACCACTGCTGTGCCTTGGAATGC
TAGTTGGAGTAATAAATCTCTGGAACAGATTTGGAATCACACGACCTGGATGGAGTGGGACAGAGAAATT
AACAATTACACAAGCTTAATACACTCCTTAATTGAAGAATCGCAAAACCAGCAAGAAAAGAATGAACAAG
AATTATTGGAATTAGATAAATGGGCAAGTTTGTGGAATTGGTTTAACATAACAAATTGGCTGTGGTATAT
AAAATTATTCATAATGATAGTAGGAGGCTTGGTAGGTTTAAGAATAGTTTTTGCTGTACTTTCTATAGTG
AATAGAGTTAGGCAGGGATATTCACCATTATCGTTTCAGACCCACCTCCCAACCCCGAGGGGACCCGACA
GGCCCGAAGGAATAGAAGAAGAAGGTGGAGAGAGAGACAGAGACAGATCCATTCGATTAGTGAACGGATC
AACTTTTAAAAGAAAAGGGGGGATTGGGGGGTACAGTGCAGGGGAAAGAATAGTAGACATAATAGCAACA
GACATACAAACTAAAGAATTACAAAAACAAATTACAAAATTCAAAATTTTATCGATAAGCTTGGGAGTTC
CGCGTTACATAACTTACGGTAAATGGCCCGCCTGGCTGACCGCCCAACGACCCCCGCCCATTGACGTCAA
TAATGACGTATGTTCCCATAGTAACGCCAATAGGGACTTTCCATTGACGTCAATGGGTGGAGTATTTACG
GTAAACTGCCCACTTGGCAGTACATCAAGTGTATCATATGCCAAGTACGCCCCCTATTGACGTCAATGAC
GGTAAATGGCCCGCCTGGCATTATGCCCAGTACATGACCTTATGGGACTTTCCTACTTGGCAGTACATCT
ACGTATTAGTCATCGCTATTACCATGGTGATGCGGTTTTGGCAGTACATCAATGGGCGTGGATAGCGGTT
TGACTCACGGGGATTTCCAAGTCTCCACCCCATTGACGTCAATGGGAGTTTGTTTTGGCACCAAAATCAA
CGGGACTTTCCAAAATGTCGTAACAACTCCGCCCCATTGACGCAAATGGGCGGTAGGCGTGTACGGTGGG
AGGTCTATATAAGCAGAGCTCGTTTAGTGAACCGTCAGATCGCCTGGAGACGCCATCCACGCTGTTTTGA
CCTCCATAGAAGACACCGACTGAGCTCCTTAAGGTTAACGCCACCATGTACCCTTATGACGTACCTGACT
ATGCTGGCGCCTACCCTTATGACGTACCTGACTATGCTGGATACCCTTATGACGTACCTGACTATGCTGG
ATCTAGAGAATTCGGATCCATGCAGAGTCCCAAAATGAATGTCCAGGAGCAGGGTTTCCCCTTGGACCTC
GGAGCAAGTTTCACCGAAGATGCCCCCCGGCCCCCAGTGCCTGGAGAAGAGGGAGAACTGGTATCTACTG
ATTCGAGGCCTGTCAACCACAGTTTCTGTTCTGGGAAAGGTACCAGCATTAAAAGTGAGACCTCAACAGC
CACCCCAAGACGTTCAGATCTGGATCTGGGATATGAGCCCGAGGGCAGTGCCTCCCCCACCCCACCATAT
TTGAGGTGGGCTGAGTCACTGCATTCCTTACTGGATGACCAAGATGGGATCAGCCTGTTCAGGACTTTCC
TGAAGCAGGAGGGCTGTGCTGACCTGCTGGACTTCTGGTTTGCCTGCAGTGGCTTCAGGAAGCTTGAGCC
CTGTGACTCAAATGAGGAAAAGAGGCTGAAGCTGGCAAGAGCCATCTACCGAAAGTACATCCTGGATAGC
AATGGCATTGTGTCCAGACAAACCAAGCCAGCCACTAAGAGCTTCATAAAGGACTGTGTCATGAAGCAGC
AGATAGATCCTGCCATGTTTGACCAGGCACAGACAGAAATCCAGTCCACCATGGAGGAGAATACCTACCC
TTCCTTTCTTAAGTCTGACATTTATTTGGAGTACACAAGGACAGGCTCAGAGAGTCCGAAGGTCTGCAGT
GACCAGAGCTCAGGGTCTGGAACAGGGAAGGGCATGTCTGGATACCTGCCCACTTTGAATGAGGATGAAG
AATGGAAATGTGACCAAGATGCAGATGAGGATGATGGCCGAGACCCTCTCCCCCCCAGCAGGCTCACCCA
GAAGCTGCTATTGGAGACTGCTGCCCCGAGGGCCCCCTCAAGTAGACGGTACAACGAAGGCAGAGAGCTC
AGGTATGGATCTTGGAGGGAGCCCGTCAACCCCTACTACGTCAACTCTGGCTATGCCCTGGCCCCAGCCA
CGGACAGTAGTGTGGATGGAATCCCCCCATACAGGATCCGTAAGCAGCACCGAAGGGAGATGCAGGAGAG
TATCCAAGTCAATGGGCGGGTACCTCTACCTCACATTCCTCGCACTTACCGAATGCCAAAGGAGATCCGG
GTAGAGCCACAGAAATTTGCTGAAGAGCTTATTCACCGTCTAGAGGCTGTCCAGCGCACTCGAGAGGCTG
AAGAAAAGTTGGAGGAACGGCTGAAGCGTGTACGCATGGAGGAAGAAGGGGAGGATGGTGAAATGCCTTC
TGGCCCCATGGCAAGTCACAAGCTGCCTTCTGTCCCAGCTTGGCACCATTTCCCACCCCGCTATGTGGAT
ATGGGCTGCTCTGGACTGCGGGATGCCCATGAGGAGAATCCTGAGAGCATCCTGGATGAGCACGTGCAAA
GGGTCATGAGGACACCTGGCTGCCAGTCACCTGGCCCAGGCCACCGCTCTCCTGACAGTGGGCATGTGGC
TAAGACTGCAGTGCTAGGGGGTACAGCCTCCGGGCATGGGAAGCATGTTCCTAAGTTAGGGTTGAAGCTG
GATACAGCTGGCCTGCACCATCATAGACATGTCCACCACCATGTTCACCATAATTCAGCTAGACCTAAGG
AGCAAATGGAGGCTGAAGTTGCCCGCAGGGTCCAGAGCAGCTTCTCGTGGGGCCCAGAAACACATGGTCA
TGCCAAGCCCCGGAGCTATTCCGAGAACGCAGGCACCACCCTCAGTGCTGGGGATTTGGCCTTTGGTGGT
AAAACTAGTGCACCTTCCAAAAGAAACACCAAGAAGGCTGAATCTGGGAAGAATGCCAATGCTGAGGTAC
CCAGTACCACAGAGGACGCTGAGAAGAACCAGAAGATCATGCAGTGGATCATTGAGGGAGAGAAGGAGAT
CAGTAGACACCGGAAGGCAGGCCATGGGTCTTCTGGGTTGAGGAAGCAGCAGGCCCATGAAAGCTCCAGG
CCCTTGTCCATCGAGCGTCCTGGGGCCGTGCACCCCTGGGTCAGCGCTCAGCTTCGGAATTCTGTCCAGC
CTTCTCATCTTTTCATCCAAGATCCCACAATGCCACCCAATCCAGCCCCTAATCCCCTGACCCAGCTGGA
AGAGGCCCGCAGGCGTTTGGAAGAAGAAGAAAAGAGAGCAAACAAACTGCCCTCCAAGCAGAGGACAAAA
TCACAAAGAAAGGCAGGTGGCGGGAGTGCACCACCATGTGACAGCATTGTTGTGGCCTACTATTTCTGTG
GGGAACCCATCCCCTACCGGACCCTGGTGAGGGGCCGTGCTGTCACCCTGGGCCAGTTCAAGGAGCTGCT
AACCAAGAAGGGGAGCTACAGATACTACTTTAAGAAAGTGAGTGATGAGTTTGACTGTGGTGTGGTATTT
GAGGAAGTACGGGAGGATGAGGCCGTCTTGCCTGTCTTTGAAGAAAAGATCATCGGCAAGGTGGAAAAGG
TGGACCTCGAGCCATGGAAGCTTGATATCTAACTGACTGAACCGGTGGTACCGAGGAATTAATTCGCTGT
CTGCGAGGGCCAGCTGTTGGGGTGAGTACTCCCTCTCAAAAGCGGGCATGACTTCTGCGCTAAGATTGTC
AGTTTCCAAAAACGAGGAGGATTTGATATTCACCTGGCCCGCGGTGATGCCTTTGAGGGTGGCCGCGTCC
ATCTGGTCAGAAAAGACAATCTTTTTGTTGTCAAGCTTGAGGTGTGGCAGGCTTGAGATCTGGCCATACA
CTTGAGTGACAATGACATCCACTTTGCCTTTCTCTCCACAGGTGTCCACTCCCAGGTCCAACTGCAGGTC
GAGCATGCATCTAGGGCGGCCAATTCCGCCGATCCTGGAAAAACATGGAGCAATCACAAGTAGCAATACA
GCAGCTACCAATGCTGATTGTGCCTGGCTAGAAGCACAAGAGGAGGAGGAGGTGGGTTTTCCAGTCACAC
CTCAGACAATCAACCTCTGGATTACAAAATTTGTGAAAGATTGACTGGTATTCTTAACTATGTTGCTCCT
TTTACGCTATGTGGATACGCTGCTTTAATGCCTTTGTATCATGCTATTGCTTCCCGTATGGCTTTCATTT
TCTCCTCCTTGTATAAATCCTGGTTGCTGTCTCTTTATGAGGAGTTGTGGCCCGTTGTCAGGCAACGTGG
CGTGGTGTGCACTGTGTTTGCTGACGCAACCCCCACTGGTTGGGGCATTGCCACCACCTGTCAGCTCCTT
TCCGGGACTTTCGCTTTCCCCCTCCCTATTGCCACGGCGGAACTCATCGCCGCCTGCCTTGCCCGCTGCT
GGACAGGGGCTCGGCTGTTGGGCACTGACAATTCCGTGGTGTTGTCGGGGAAGCTGACGTCCTTTCCATG
GCTGCTCGCCTGTGTTGCCACCTGGATTCTGCGCGGGACGTCCTTCTGCTACGTCCCTTCGGCCCTCAAT
CCAGCGGACCTTCCTTCCCGCGGCCTGCTGCCGGCTCTGCGGCCTCTTCCGCGTCTTCGCCTTCGCCCTC
AGACGAGTCGGATCTCCCTTTGGGCCGCCTCCCCGCCTGGAATTCGAGCTCGGTACCTTTAAGACCAATG
ACTTACAAGGCAGCTGTAGATCTTAGCCACTTTTTAAAAGAAAAGGGGGGACTGGAAGGGCTAATTCACT
CCCAACGAAGACAAGATATCCTTGATCTGTGGATCTACCACACACAAGGCTACTTCCCTGATTGGCAGAA
CTACACACCAGGGCCAGGGATCAGATATCCACTGACCTTTGGATGGTGCTACAAGCTAGTACCAGTTGAG
CAAGAGAAGGTAGAAGAAGCCAATGAAGGAGAGAACACCCGCTTGTTACACCCTGTGAGCCTGCATGGGA
TGGATGACCCGGAGAGAGAAGTATTAGAGTGGAGGTTTGACAGCCGCCTAGCATTTCATCACATGGCCCG
AGAGCTGCATCCGGACTGTACTGGGTCTCTCTGGTTAGACCAGATCTGAGCCTGGGAGCTCTCTGGCTAA
CTAGGGAACCCACTGCTTAAGCCTCAATAAAGCTTGCCTTGAGTGCTTCAAGTAGTGTGTGCCCGTCTGT
TGTGTGACTCTGGTAACTAGAGATCCCTCAGACCCTTTTAGTCAGTGTGGAAAATCTCTAGCAGGGCCGC
TTTAAACCCGCTGATCAGCCTCGACTGTGCCTTCTAGTTGCCAGCCATCTGTTGTTTGCCCCTCCCCCGT
GCCTTCCTTGACCCTGGAAGGTGCCACTCCCACTGTCCTTTCCTAATAAAATGAGGAAATTGCATCGCAT
TGTCTGAGTAGGTGTCATTCTATTCTGGGGGGTGGGGTGGGGCAGGACAGCAAGGGGGAGGATTGGGAAG
ACAATAGCAGGCATGCTGGGGATGCGGTGGGCTCTATGGCTTCTGAGGCGGAAAGAACCAGCTGGGGCTC
TAGGGGGTATCCCC
[124 nt withheld, positions 7225-7348]
C
[91 nt withheld, positions 7350-7440]
A
[49 nt withheld, positions 7442-7490]
CCTTTGACGTTGGAGTCCACGTTCTTT
[37 nt withheld, positions 7518-7554]
ACCCTATCTCGGTCTATTCTTTTGATTTATAAGGGATTTTGCCGATTTCGGCCTATTGGTTAAAAAATGA
GCTGATTTAACAAAAATTTAACGCGAATTAATTCTGTGGAATGTGTGTCAGTTAGGGTGTGGAAAGTCCC
CAGGCTCCCCAGCAGGCAGAAGTATGCAAAGCATGCATCTCAATTAGTCAGCAACCAGGTGTGGAAAGTC
CCCAGGCTCCCCAGCAGGCAGAAGTATGCAAAGCATGCATCTCAATTAGTCAGCAACCATAGTCCCGCCC
CTAACTCCGCCCATCCCGCCCCTAACTCCGCCCAGTTCCGCCCATTCTCCGCCCCATGGCTGACTAATTT
TTTTTATTTATGCAGAGGCCGAGGCCGCCTCTGCCTCTGAGCTATTCCAGAAGTAGTGAGGAGGCTTTTT
TGGAGGCCTAGGCTTTTGCAAAAAGCTCCCGGGAGCTTGTATATCCATTTTCGGATCTGATCAGCACGTG
TTGACAATTAATCATCGGCATAGTATATCGGCATAGTATAATACGACAAGGTGAGGAACTAAACCATGGC
CAAGTTGACCAGTGCCGTTCCGGTGCTCACCGCGCGCGACGTCGCCGGAGCGGTCGAGTTCTGGACCGAC
CGGCTCGGGTTCTCCCGGGACTTCGTGGAGGACGACTTCGCCGGTGTGGTCCGGGACGACGTGACCCTGT
TCATCAGCGCGGTCCAGGACCAGGTGGTGCCGGACAACACCCTGGCCTGGGTGTGGGTGCGCGGCCTGGA
CGAGCTGTACGCCGAGTGGTCGGAGGTCGTGTCCACGAACTTCCGGGACGCCTCCGGGCCGGCCATGACC
GAGATCGGCGAGCAGCCGTGGGGGCGGGAGTTCGCCCTGCGCGACCCGGCCGGCAACTGCGTGCACTTCG
TGGCCGAGGAGCAGGACTGACACGTGCTACGAGATTTCGATTCCACCGCCGCCTTCTATGAAAGGTTGGG
CTTCGGAATCGTTTTCCGGGACGCCGGCTGGATGATCCTCCAGCGCGGGGATCTCATGCTGGAGTTCTTC
GCCCACCCCAACTTGTTTATTGCAGCTTATAATGGTTACAAATAAAGCAATAGCATCACAAATTTCACAA
ATAAAGCATTTTTTTCACTGCATTCTAGTTGTGGTTTGTCCAAACTCATCAATGTATCTTATCATGTCTG
TATACCGTCGACCTCTAGCTAGAGCTTGGCGTAATCATGGTCATAGCTGTTTCCTGTGTGAAATTGTTAT
CCGCTCACAATTCCACACAACATACGAGCCGGAAGCATAAAGTGTAAAGCCTGGGGTGCCTAATGAGTGA
GCTAACTCACATTAATTGCGTTGCGCTCACTGCCCGCTTTCCAGTCGGGAAACCTGTCGTGCCAGCTGCA
TTAATGAATCGGCCAACGCGCGGGGAGAGGCGGTTTGCGTATTGGGCGCTCTTCCGCTTCCTCGCTCACT
GACTCGCTGCGCTCGGTCGTTCGGCTGCGGCGAGCGGTATCAGCTCACTCAAAGGCGGTAATACGGTTAT
CCACAGAATCAGGGGATAACGCAGGAAAGAACATGTGAGCAAAAGGCCAGCAAAAGGCCAGGAACCGTAA
AAAGGCCGCGTTGCTGGCGTTTTTCCATAGGCTCCGCCCCCCTGACGAGCATCACAAAAATCGACGCTCA
AGTCAGAGGTGGCGAAACCCGACAGGACTATAAAGATACCAGGCGTTTCCCCCTGGAAGCTCCCTCGTGC
GCTCTCCTGTTCCGACCCTGCCGCTTACCGGATACCTGTCCGCCTTTCTCCCTTCGGGAAGCGTGGCGCT
TTCTCATAGCTCACGCTGTAGGTATCTCAGTTCGGTGTAGGTCGTTCGCTCCAAGCTGGGCTGTGTGCAC
GAACCCCCCGTTCAGCCCGACCGCTGCGCCTTATCCGGTAACTATCGTCTTGAGTCCAACCCGGTAAGAC
ACGACTTATCGCCACTGGCAGCAGCCACTGGTAACAGGATTAGCAGAGCGAGGTATGTAGGCGGTGCTAC
AGAGTTCTTGAAGTGGTGGCCTAACTACGGCTACACTAGAAGAACAGTATTTGGTATCTGCGCTCTGCTG
AAGCCAGTTACCTTCGGAAAAAGAGTTGGTAGCTCTTGATCCGGCAAACAAACCACCGCTGGTAGCGGTG
GTTTTTTTGTTTGCAAGCAGCAGATTACGCGCAGAAAAAAAGGATCTCAAGAAGATCCTTTGATCTTTTC
TACGGGGTCTGACGCTCAGTGGAACGAAAACTCACGTTAAGGGATTTTGGTCATGAGATTATCAAAAAGG
ATCTTCACCTAGATCCTTTTAAATTAAAAATGAAGTTTTAAATCAATCTAAAGTATATATGAGTAAACTT
GGTCTGACAGTTACCAATGCTTAATCAGTGAGGCACCTATCTCAGCGATCTGTCTATTTCGTTCATCCAT
AGTTGCCTGACTCCCCGTCGTGTAGATAACTACGATACGGGAGGGCTTACCATCTGGCCCCAGTGCTGCA
ATGATACCGCGAGACCCACGCTCACCGGCTCCAGATTTATCAGCAATAAACCAGCCAGCCGGAAGGGCCG
AGCGCAGAAGTGGTCCTGCAACTTTATCCGCCTCCATCCAGTCTATTAATTGTTGCCGGGAAGCTAGAGT
AAGTAGTTCGCCAGTTAATAGTTTGCGCAACGTTGTTGCCATTGCTACAGGCATCGTGGTGTCACGCTCG
TCGTTTGGTATGGCTTCATTCAGCTCCGGTTCCCAACGATCAAGGCGAGTTACATGATCCCCCATGTTGT
GCAAAAAAGCGGTTAGCTCCTTCGGTCCTCCGATCGTTGTCAGAAGTAAGTTGGCCGCAGTGTTATCACT
CATGGTTATGGCAGCACTGCATAATTCTCTTACTGTCATGCCATCCGTAAGATGCTTTTCTGTGACTGGT
GAGTACTCAACCAAGTCATTCTGAGAATAGTGTATGCGGCGACCGAGTTGCTCTTGCCCGGCGTCAATAC
GGGATAATACCGCGCCACATAGCAGAACTTTAAAAGTGCTCATCATTGGAAAACGTTCTTCGGGGCGAAA
ACTCTCAAGGATCTTACCGCTGTTGAGATCCAGTTCGATGTAACCCACTCGTGCACCCAACTGATCTTCA
GCATCTTTTACTTTCACCAGCGTTTCTGGGTGAGCAAAAACAGGAAGGCAAAATGCCGCAAAAAAGGGAA
TAAGGGCGACACGGAAATGTTGAATACTCATACTCTTCCTTTTTCAATATTATTGAAGCATTTATCAGGG
TTATTGTCTCATGAGCGGATACATATTTGAATGTATTTAGAAAAATAAACAAATAGGGGTTCCGCGCACA
TTTCCCCGAAAAGTGCCACCTGACGTCGACGGATCGGGAGATCTCCCGATCCCCTATGGTGCACTCTCAG
TACAATCTGCTCTGATGCCGCATAGTTAAGCCAGTATCTGCTCCCTGCTTGTGTGTTGGAGGTCGCTGAG
TAGTGCGCGAGCAAAATTTAAGCTACAACAAGGCAAGGCTTGACCGACAATTGCATGAAGAATCTGCTTA
GGGTTAGGCGTTTTGCGCTGCTTCGCGATGTACGGGCCAGATATACGCGTTGACATTGATTATTGACTAG
TTATTAATAGTAATCAATTACGGGGTCATTAGTTCATAGCCCATATATGGAGTTCCGCGTTACATAACTT
ACGGTAAATGGCCCGCCTGGCTGACCGCCCAACGACCCCCGCCCATTGACGTCAATAATGACGTATGTTC
CCATAGTAACGCCAATAGGGACTTTCCATTGACG
Features (pLannotate 1.2.2; 33 found; start..end, strand, type, name):
    188..387     +  promoter       CMV promoter: human cytomegalovirus (CMV) immediate early promoter
    405..585     +  LTR            5' LTR (truncated): truncated 5' long terminal repeat (LTR) from HIV-1
    632..757     +  misc_feature   HIV-1 Ψ: packaging signal of human immunodeficiency virus type 1
    741..1104    +  CDS            HIV-1 gag (fragment): gag protein from human immunodeficiency virus 1; gag
   1250..1483    +  misc_feature   RRE: The Rev response element (RRE) of HIV-1 allows for Rev-dependent mRNA export from the nucleus to the cytoplasm.
   1860..1960    +  CDS            Rev (fragment): human immunodeficiency virus 1 (HIV-1) Rev protein; rev; enhances nuclear export of unspliced and incompletely spliced viral mRNAs
   1964..2080    +  misc_feature   cPPT/CTS: central polypurine tract and central termination sequence of HIV-1
   2103..2406    +  enhancer       CMV enhancer: human cytomegalovirus immediate early enhancer
   2407..2610    +  promoter       CMV promoter: human cytomegalovirus (CMV) immediate early promoter
   2835..5255    +  CDS            Axin1: AXIN1_RAT - Also known as Axin. Experimental evidence at protein level: Swiss-Prot protein existence level 1. Component of the beta-catenin destruction complex required for regulating CTNNB1 levels through phosphorylation and ubiquitination, and modulating Wnt-signaling (By similarity). Controls dorsoventral patterning via two opposing effects; down-regulates beta- catenin to inhibit the Wnt signaling pathway and ventralize embryos, but also dorsalizes embryos by activating a Wnt-independent JNK signaling pathway (By similarity). Also facilitates the phosphorylation of APC by GSK3B (By similar
   5342..5571    +  intron         chimeric intron: chimera between introns from adenovirus and immunoglobulin heavy chain genes
   5635..5745    +  CDS            nef (fragment): NEF_HV1Z2 - Experimental evidence at protein level: Swiss-Prot protein existence level 1. Extracellular Nef protein targets CD4(+) T-lymphocytes for apoptosis by interacting with CXCR4 surface receptors. From Human immunodeficiency virus type 1 group M subtype D (isolate Z2/CDC-Z34) (HIV-1).
   5748..6336    +  misc_feature   WPRE: woodchuck hepatitis virus posttranscriptional regulatory element
   6353..6421    +  CDS            nef (fragment): NEF_HV1Z2 - Experimental evidence at protein level: Swiss-Prot protein existence level 1. Extracellular Nef protein targets CD4(+) T-lymphocytes for apoptosis by interacting with CXCR4 surface receptors. From Human immunodeficiency virus type 1 group M subtype D (isolate Z2/CDC-Z34) (HIV-1).
   6423..6735    +  LTR            5' LTR (fragment): 5' long terminal repeat (LTR) from HIV-1
   6743..6923    +  LTR            5' LTR (truncated): truncated 5' long terminal repeat (LTR) from HIV-1
   6955..7179    +  polyA_signal   bGH poly(A) signal: bovine growth hormone polyadenylation signal
   7183..7204    +  promoter       SV40 promoter (fragment): SV40 enhancer and early promoter
   7225..7653    +  rep_origin     f1 ori (sequence partly withheld): f1 bacteriophage origin of replication; arrow indicates direction of (+) strand synthesis
   7667..7996    +  promoter       SV40 promoter: SV40 enhancer and early promoter
   8044..8091    +  promoter       EM7 promoter: synthetic bacterial promoter&nbsp
   8110..8484    +  CDS            BleoR: antibiotic-binding protein; Sh ble from Streptoalloteichus hindustanus; confers resistance to bleomycin, phleomycin, and Zeocin™
   8494..8619    +  CDS            ble (fragment): BLE_KLEPN - Experimental evidence at protein level: Swiss-Prot protein existence level 1. Binding protein with a strong affinity to the bleomycin family of antibiotics. Binds to CL990; an antimitotic-antibiotic compound. From Klebsiella pneumoniae.
   8614..8735    +  polyA_signal   SV40 poly(A) signal: SV40 polyadenylation signal
   8806..8828    -  protein_bind   lac operator (fragment): The lac repressor binds to the lac operator to inhibit transcription in E. coli. This inhibition can be relieved by adding lactose or isopropyl-β-D-thiogalactopyranoside (IPTG). lac repressor encoded by lacI
   8832..8862    -  promoter       lac promoter: promoter for the E. coli lac operon
   8877..8898    -  protein_bind   CAP binding site: CAP binding activates transcription in the presence of cAMP. E. coli catabolite activator protein
   8911..9003    -  CDS            lacI (fragment): lac repressor; lacI; The lac repressor binds to the lac operator to inhibit transcription in E. coli. This inhibition can be relieved by adding lactose or isopropyl-β-D-thiogalactopyranoside (IPTG).
   9186..9774    -  rep_origin     ori: high-copy-number ColE1/pMB1/pBR322/pUC origin of replication
   9945..10805   -  CDS            AmpR: β-lactamase; bla; confers resistance to ampicillin, carbenicillin, and related antibiotics
  10806..10910   -  promoter       AmpR promoter: bla
  10969..11021   -  misc_feature   bom (fragment): basis of mobility region from pBR322
  11176..187     +  enhancer       CMV enhancer (across the origin): human cytomegalovirus immediate early enhancer
