[The description below was written by a language model from this plasmid's Addgene catalogue record and pLannotate feature annotations shown in this document.]
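Description:
pBOBI N-HA AXIN1 delta PHGDH (delta 321-340) is an 11.4 kb plasmid catalogued as a mammalian expression vector. Its feature table shows that the pBOBI backbone has the architecture of an HIV-1-derived lentiviral transfer vector. An upstream CMV enhancer/promoter is fused to a truncated 5' LTR and followed by the Ψ packaging signal with a gag fragment, the Rev response element and the cPPT/CTS. On the 3' side sit a WPRE, LTR sequences and a bGH polyadenylation signal. These elements would allow the expression cassette to be transcribed as a packageable viral genome when helper functions are supplied, and the plasmid can also be used by direct transfection. It is maintained in E. coli through a high-copy ColE1/pUC-type origin with ampicillin resistance. An f1 origin is also present, along with an SV40/EM7-driven BleoR cassette that could confer Zeocin resistance.

The payload is mouse Axin1, about 2.4 kb, driven by an internal CMV enhancer/promoter and carrying an N-terminal HA epitope tag for detection or immunoprecipitation. The tag itself was not picked up as a separate annotated feature, and the automated annotation matched the coding sequence to the rat orthologue. AXIN1 is a scaffold of the β-catenin destruction complex that regulates Wnt signalling. As the name indicates, this version lacks residues 321-340, and "delta PHGDH" suggests the deleted segment is needed for interaction with PHGDH, although the record does not say so explicitly. A chimeric intron lies downstream of the coding region, ahead of the WPRE. The associated study concerns low-glucose signalling through PHGDH to p53, so the construct probably serves as an interaction-deficient AXIN1 mutant for comparison with the wild-type protein.
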