Addgene plasmid #213005: pBOBI N-HA AXIN1 delta PHGDH (delta 321-340)
Purpose: expresses mouse AXIN1
Depositing lab: Sheng-cai Lin. Depositing organization: Xiamen University. Publication: Low glucose metabolite 3-phosphoglycerate switches PHGDH from serine synthesis to p53 activation to control cell fate. Wu YQ, Zhang CS, Xiong J, Cai DQ, Wang CZ, Wang Y, Liu YH, Wang Y, Li Y, Wu J, Wu J, Lan B, Wang X, Chen S, Cao X, Wei X, Hu HH, Guo H, Yu Y, Ghafoor A, Xie C, Wu Y, Xu Z, Zhang C, Zhu M, Huang X, Sun X, Lin SY, Piao HL, Zhou J, Lin SC. Cell Res. 2023 Nov;33(11):835-850. doi: 10.1038/s41422-023-00874-4. Epub 2023 Sep 19. PubMed 37726403.
Backbone
  Vector backbone: pBOBI
  Vector type: Mammalian Expression
Growth in bacteria
  Bacterial resistance: Ampicillin, 100 μg/mL
  Growth temperature: 37°C
  Growth strain: DH5alpha
  Copy number: High Copy
Gene/Insert
  Gene/Insert name: AXIN1
  Species: M. musculus (mouse)
  Insert size (bp): 2436
  Entrez Gene: Axin1 (a.k.a. Axin, Fu, Kb, Ki, fused, kinky, knobbly)
  Promoter: cmv
  Tag / fusion protein: HA (N terminal on insert)
  Cloning method: Ligation Independent Cloning
  Sequencing primers: 5′ PLNCX-F; 3′ TACTCACCCCAACAGCTGGC
Terms and licenses: Academic/Nonprofit Terms; Industry Terms: Not Available to Industry
How to cite: pBOBI N-HA AXIN1 delta PHGDH (delta 321-340) was a gift from Sheng-cai Lin (Addgene plasmid # 213005 ; http://n2t.net/addgene:213005 ; RRID:Addgene_213005)
