>Addgene plasmid #213005 | pBOBI N-HA AXIN1 delta PHGDH (delta 321-340) | depositor partial sequence | sequence record 415591 | AXIN1 delta PHGDH
ATGCAGAGTCCCAAAATGAATGTCCAGGAGCAGGGTTTCCCCTTGGACCTCGGAGCAAGTTTCACCGAAG
ATGCCCCCCGGCCCCCAGTGCCTGGAGAAGAGGGAGAACTGGTATCTACTGATTCGAGGCCTGTCAACCA
CAGTTTCTGTTCTGGGAAAGGTACCAGCATTAAAAGTGAGACCTCAACAGCCACCCCAAGACGTTCAGAT
CTGGATCTGGGATATGAGCCCGAGGGCAGTGCCTCCCCCACCCCACCATATTTGAGGTGGGCTGAGTCAC
TGCATTCCTTACTGGATGACCAAGATGGGATCAGCCTGTTCAGGACTTTCCTGAAGCAGGAGGGCTGTGC
TGACCTGCTGGACTTCTGGTTTGCCTGCAGTGGCTTCAGGAAGCTTGAGCCCTGTGACTCAAATGAGGAA
AAGAGGCTGAAGCTGGCAAGAGCCATCTACCGAAAGTACATCCTGGATAGCAATGGCATTGTGTCCAGAC
AAACCAAGCCAGCCACTAAGAGCTTCATAAAGGACTGTGTCATGAAGCAGCAGATAGATCCTGCCATGTT
TGACCAGGCACAGACAGAAATCCAGTCCACCATGGAGGAGAATACCTACCCTTCCTTTCTTAAGTCTGAC
ATTTATTTGGAGTACACAAGGACAGGCTCAGAGAGTCCGAAGGTCTGCAGTGACCAGAGCTCAGGGTCTG
GAACAGGGAAGGGCATGTCTGGATACCTGCCCACTTTGAATGAGGATGAAGAATGGAAATGTGACCAAGA
TGCAGATGAGGATGATGGCCGAGACCCTCTCCCCCCCAGCAGGCTCACCCAGAAGCTGCTATTGGAGACT
GCTGCCCCGAGGGCCCCCTCAAGTAGACGGTACAACGAAGGCAGAGAGCTCAGGTATGGATCTTGGAGGG
AGCCCGTCAACCCCTACTACGTCAACTCTGGCTATGCCCTGGCCCCAGCCACGGACAGTAGTGTGGATGG
AATCCCCCCATACAGGATCCGTAAGCAGCACCGAAGGGAGATGCAGGAGAGTATCCAAGTCAATGGGCGG
GTACCTCTACCTCACATTCCTCGCACTTACCGAATGCCAAAGGAGATCCGGGTAGAGCCACAGAAATTTG
CTGAAGAGCTTATTCACCGTCTAGAGGCTGTCCAGCGCACTCGAGAGGCTGAAGAAAAGTTGGAGGAACG
GCTGAAGCGTGTACGCATGGAGGAAGAAGGGGAGGATGGTGAAATGCCTTCTGGCCCCATGGCAAGTCAC
AAGCTGCCTTCTGTCCCAGCTTGGCACCATTTCCCACCCCGCTATGTGGATATGGGCTGCTCTGGACTGC
GGGATGCCCATGAGGAGAATCCTGAGAGCATCCTGGATGAGCACGTGCAAAGGGTCATGAGGACACCTGG
CTGCCAGTCACCTGGCCCAGGCCACCGCTCTCCTGACAGTGGGCATGTGGCTAAGACTGCAGTGCTAGGG
GGTACAGCCTCCGGGCATGGGAAGCATGTTCCTAAGTTAGGGTTGAAGCTGGATACAGCTGGCCTGCACC
ATCATAGACATGTCCACCACCATGTTCACCATAATTCAGCTAGACCTAAGGAGCAAATGGAGGCTGAAGT
TGCCCGCAGGGTCCAGAGCAGCTTCTCGTGGGGCCCAGAAACACATGGTCATGCCAAGCCCCGGAGCTAT
TCCGAGAACGCAGGCACCACCCTCAGTGCTGGGGATTTGGCCTTTGGTGGTAAAACTAGTGCACCTTCCA
AAAGAAACACCAAGAAGGCTGAATCTGGGAAGAATGCCAATGCTGAGGTACCCAGTACCACAGAGGACGC
TGAGAAGAACCAGAAGATCATGCAGTGGATCATTGAGGGAGAGAAGGAGATCAGTAGACACCGGAAGGCA
GGCCATGGGTCTTCTGGGTTGAGGAAGCAGCAGGCCCATGAAAGCTCCAGGCCCTTGTCCATCGAGCGTC
CTGGGGCCGTGCACCCCTGGGTCAGCGCTCAGCTTCGGAATTCTGTCCAGCCTTCTCATCTTTTCATCCA
AGATCCCACAATGCCACCCAATCCAGCCCCTAATCCCCTGACCCAGCTGGAAGAGGCCCGCAGGCGTTTG
GAAGAAGAAGAAAAGAGAGCAAACAAACTGCCCTCCAAGCAGAGGACAAAATCACAAAGAAAGGCAGGTG
GCGGGAGTGCACCACCATGTGACAGCATTGTTGTGGCCTACTATTTCTGTGGGGAACCCATCCCCTACCG
GACCCTGGTGAGGGGCCGTGCTGTCACCCTGGGCCAGTTCAAGGAGCTGCTAACCAAGAAGGGGAGCTAC
AGATACTACTTTAAGAAAGTGAGTGATGAGTTTGACTGTGGTGTGGTATTTGAGGAAGTACGGGAGGATG
AGGCCGTCTTGCCTGTCTTTGAAGAAAAGATCATCGGCAAGGTGGAAAAGGTGGAC
